>Addgene plasmid #85150 | Bsrs078-TraR | depositor full sequence | sequence record 172454 | Bsrs078-TraR sequence 3279 bps
CTCGGGCCCCAAATAATGATTTTATTTTGACTGATAGTGACCTGTTCGTTGCAACAAATTGATGAGCAAT
GCTTTTTTATAATGCCAACTTTGTACAAAAAAGCAGGCTCCGAATTGGTATCACGAGGCAGAATTTCAGA
TAAAAAAAATCCTTAGCTTTCGCTAAGGATCTGAAGTGGAATTCATGAGATCTGAATTCAAAAGATCTTA
AGTAAGTAAGAGTATACGTATATCGGCTAATAACGTATTAAGGCGCTTCGGCGCCTTTTTTATGGGGGTA
TTTTCATCCCAATCCACACGTCCAACGCACAGCAAACACCACGTCGACCCTATCAGCTGCGTGCTTTCTA
TGAGTCGTTGCTGCATAACTTGACAATTAATCATCCGGCTCGTATAATGTGTGGAAGGGCCCAAGTTCAC
TTAAAAAGGAGATCAACAATGAAAGCAATTTTCGTACTGAAACATCTTAATCATGCTGGGGAGGGTTTCT
A
[702 nt withheld, positions 492-1193]
TAAGGATCCAAACTCGAGTAAGGATCTCCAGGCATCAAATAAAACGAAAGGCTCAGTCGAAAGACTGGGC
CTTTCGTTTTATCTGTTGTTTGTCGGTGAACGCTCTCTACTAGAGTCACACTGGCTCACCTTCGGGTGGG
CCTTTCTGCGTTTATAGGATCCTAACTCGCTCCTCAGGCTTCCTCGCTCACTGACTCGCTGCGCTCGGTC
GTTCGGCTGCGGCGAGCGGTATCAGCTCACTCAAAGGCGGTAATCAATTCGACCCAGCTTTCTTGTACAA
AGTTGGCATTATAAAAAATAATTGCTCATCAATTTGTTGCAACGAACAGGTCACTATCAGTCAAAATAAA
ATCATTATTTGCCATCCAGCTGATATCCCCTATAGTGAGTCGTATTACATGGTCATAGCTGTTTCCTGGC
AGCTCTGGCCCGTGTCTCAAAATCTCTGATGTTACATTGCACAAGATAAAAATATATCATCATGCCTCCT
CTAGACCAGCCAGGACAGAAATGCCTCGACTTCGCTGCTGCCCAAGGTTGCCGGGTGACGCACACCGTGG
AAACGGATGAAGGCACGAACCCAGTGGACATAAGCCTGTTCGGTTCGTAAGCTGTAATGCAAGTAGCGTA
TGCGCTCACGCAACTGGTCCAGAACCTTGACCGAACGCAGCGGTGGTAACGGCGCAGTGGCGGTTTTCAT
GGCTTGTTATGACTGTTTTTTTGGGGTACAGTCTATGCCTCGGGCATCCAAGCAGCAAGCGCGTTACGCC
GTGGGTCGATGTTTGATGTTATGGAGCAGCAACGATGTTACGCAGCAGGGCAGTCGCCCTAAAACAAAGT
TAAACATCATGAGGGAAGCGGTGATCGCCGAAGTATCGACTCAACTATCAGAGGTAGTTGGCGTCATCGA
GCGCCATCTCGAACCGACGTTGCTGGCCGTACATTTGTACGGCTCCGCAGTGGATGGCGGCCTGAAGCCA
CACAGTGATATTGATTTGCTGGTTACGGTGACCGTAAGGCTTGATGAAACAACGCGGCGAGCTTTGATCA
ACGACCTTTTGGAAACTTCGGCTTCCCCTGGAGAGAGCGAGATTCTCCGCGCTGTAGAAGTCACCATTGT
TGTGCACGACGACATCATTCCGTGGCGTTATCCAGCTAAGCGCGAACTGCAATTTGGAGAATGGCAGCGC
AATGACATTCTTGCAGGTATCTTCGAGCCAGCCACGATCGACATTGATCTGGCTATCTTGCTGACAAAAG
CAAGAGAACATAGCGTTGCCTTGGTAGGTCCAGCGGCGGAGGAACTCTTTGATCCGGTTCCTGAACAGGA
TCTATTTGAGGCGCTAAATGAAACCTTAACGCTATGGAACTCGCCGCCCGACTGGGCTGGCGATGAGCGA
AATGTAGTGCTTACGTTGTCCCGCATTTGGTACAGCGCAGTAACCGGCAAAATCGCGCCGAAGGATGTCG
CTGCCGACTGGGCAATGGAGCGCCTGCCGGCCCAGTATCAGCCCGTCATACTTGAAGCTAGACAGGCTTA
TCTTGGACAAGAAGAAGATCGCTTGGCCTCGCGCGCAGATCAGTTGGAAGAATTTGTCCACTACGTGAAA
GGCGAGATCACCAAGGTAGTCGGCAAATAACCCTCGAGAGCAGTTCAACCTGTTGATAGTACGTACTAAG
CTCTCATGTTTCACGTACTAAGCTCTCATGTTTAACGTACTAAGCTCTCATGTTTAACGAACTAAACCCT
CATGGCTAACGTACTAAGCTCTCATGGCTAACGTACTAAGCTCTCATGTTTCACGTACTAAGCTCTCATG
TTTGAACAATAAAATTAATATAAATCAGCAACTTAAATAGCCTCTAAGGTTTTAAGTTTTATAAGAAAAA
AAAGAATATATAAGGCTTTTAAAGCTTTTAAGGTTTAACGGTTGTGGACAACAAGCCAGGGATGTAACGC
ACTGAGAAGCCCTTAGAGCCTCTCAAAGCAATTTTGAGTGACACAGGAACACTTAACGGCTGACATGGGA
ATTAGCCATGGGCCCGTGCGAATCACCCTAGGTGTAAAACGACGGCCAGTCTTAAG
Features (pLannotate 1.2.2; 13 found; start..end, strand, type, name):
     10..109     +  protein_bind   attL1: mutant version of attL; recombination site for the Gateway® LR reaction LR Clonase™
    133..170     -  terminator     bacterial terminator (fragment): putative bacterial transcription terminator
    370..399     +  promoter       trc promoter: strong E. coli promoter; hybrid between the trp and lac UV5 promoters
    492..1193    +  CDS            traR (sequence withheld): TRAR_RHIRD - Experimental evidence at protein level: Swiss-Prot protein existence level 1. Positive regulation of conjugal transfer of Ti plasmids. TraR activates target genes in the presence of AAI and also activates traR and traI themselves. From Rhizobium radiobacter (Agrobacterium tumefaciens) (Agrobacterium radiobacter).
   1229..1300    +  terminator     rrnB T1 terminator: transcription terminator T1 from the E. coli rrnB gene
   1316..1343    +  terminator     T7Te terminator: phage T7 early transcription terminator
   1455..1554    -  protein_bind   attL2: mutant version of attL; recombination site for the Gateway® LR reaction LR Clonase™
   1572..1590    -  promoter       T7 promoter: promoter for bacteriophage T7 RNA polymerase
   1780..1803    +  promoter       Pc promoter (fragment): intI1 (promoter lies within the coding sequence); class 1 integron promoter
   1979..2035    +  CDS            GmR (fragment): gentamycin acetyltransferase; aacC1; confers resistance to gentamycin
   2042..2833    +  CDS            SmR: aminoglycoside adenylyltransferase (Murphy, 1985); aadA; confers resistance to spectinomycin and streptomycin
   2862..3218    +  rep_origin     R6K γ ori: γ replication origin from E. coli plasmid R6K; requires the R6K initiator protein pi for replication
   3256..3273    -  CDS            lacZα (fragment): LacZα fragment of β-galactosidase; lacZ fragment
