[The description below was written by a language model from this plasmid's Addgene catalogue record and pLannotate feature annotations shown in this document.]
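Description:
Bsrs078-TraR is a small (about 3.3 kb) bacterial expression plasmid built on the pBjk2807 backbone that constitutively expresses TraR. It replicates from the R6K γ origin, which functions only when the R6K initiator protein pi is supplied in trans. This explains why the record specifies a pir-carrying DIAL strain as the host and warns that a special growth strain may be needed. In such a system plasmid abundance depends on the host's pi supply, and the record lists copy number as unknown. Selection is with spectinomycin, conferred by an aadA (SmR) aminoglycoside adenylyltransferase gene that also gives streptomycin resistance. This gene sits downstream of a class 1 integron Pc promoter fragment and a short remnant of a gentamicin acetyltransferase gene, which is too truncated to be expected to confer resistance.

The payload is the traR coding sequence from Agrobacterium tumefaciens (Rhizobium radiobacter). TraR is a LuxR-type quorum-sensing regulator that activates its target promoters when bound to its acyl-homoserine lactone autoinducer. A sequence annotated as the trc promoter lies upstream of traR, and the rrnB T1 and T7Te terminators follow it. No lacI gene or lac operator is annotated, which fits the stated constitutive expression. The whole expression cassette is flanked by attL1 and attL2 sites, giving the plasmid a Gateway entry-clone layout from which the cassette could in principle be moved by an LR reaction. A T7 promoter and a lacZα fragment also appear as leftover backbone elements. Given the associated work on quorum-sensing communication modules for microbial consortia, the plasmid most likely supplies the receptor half of the Tra signalling system in E. coli. It would be paired with a TraR-responsive promoter construct carried on a separate replicon.
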