Addgene plasmid #85150: Bsrs078-TraR
Purpose: Constitutively expresses TraR
Depositing lab: Jeff Hasty. Depositing organization: University of California, San Diego (UCSD). Publication: Quorum Sensing Communication Modules for Microbial Consortia. Scott SR, Hasty J. ACS Synth Biol. 2016 Sep 16;5(9):969-77. doi: 10.1021/acssynbio.5b00286. Epub 2016 May 19. PubMed 27172092.
Backbone
  Vector backbone: pBjk2807
Growth in bacteria
  Bacterial resistance: Spectinomycin, 50 μg/mL
  Growth temperature: 37°C
  Growth strain: DIAL Strain (pir)
  Copy number: Unknown
Gene/Insert
  Gene/Insert name: TraR
Terms and licenses: Academic/Nonprofit Terms; Industry Terms: Not Available to Industry
Depositor comments: Please note that this plasmid may require a unique bacterial strain, so make sure to confirm that you can also obtain the appropriate growth strain. Please contact us or contact our distributors if you have any questions.
How to cite: Bsrs078-TraR was a gift from Jeff Hasty (Addgene plasmid # 85150 ; http://n2t.net/addgene:85150 ; RRID:Addgene_85150)
