>Addgene plasmid #85150 | Bsrs078-TraR | addgene partial sequence | sequence record 168508 | M13-F20 5'-TGTAAAACGACGGCCAGT-3'
GATAGTGACCTGTTCGTTGCAACAAATTGATGAGCAATGCTTTTTTATAATGCCAACTTTGTACAAAAAA
GCAGGCTCCGAATTGGTATCACGAGGCAGAATTTCAGATAAAAAAAATCCTTAGCTTTCGCTAAGGATCT
GAAGTGGAATTCATGAGATCTGAATTCAAAAGATCTTAAGTAAGTAAGAGTATACGTATATCGGCTAATA
ACGTATTAAGGCGCTTCGGCGCCTTTTTTATGGGGGTATTTTCATCCCAATCCACACGTCCAACGCACAG
CAAACACCACGTCGACCCTATCAGCTGCGTGCTTTCTATGAGTCGTTGCTGCATAACTTGACAATTAATC
ATCCGGCTCGTATAATGTGTGGAAGGGCCCAAGTTCACTTAAAAAGGAGATCAACAATGAAAGCAATTTT
CGTACTGAAACATCTTAATCATGCTGGGGAGGGTTTCTA
[395 nt withheld, positions 460-854]
