>Addgene plasmid #85150 | Bsrs078-TraR | addgene partial sequence | sequence record 168509 | M13-Rev 5'-CAGGAAACAGCTATGACC-3'
GATTTTATTTTGACTGATAGTGACCTGTTCGTTGCAACAAATTGATGAGCAATTATTTTTTATAATGCCA
ACTTTGTACAAGAAAGCTGGGTCGAATTGATTACCGCCTTTGAGTGAGCTGATACCGCTCGCCGCAGCCG
AACGACCGAGCGCAGCGAGTCAGTGAGCGAGGAAGCCTGAGGAGCGAGTTAGGATCCTATAAACGCAGAA
AGGCCCACCCGAAGGTGAGCCAGTGTGACTCTAGTAGAGAGCGTTCACCGACAAACAACAGATAAAACGA
AAGGCCCAGTCTTTCGACTGAGCCTTTCGTTTTATTTGATGCCTGGAGATCCTTACTCGAGTTTGGATCC
TTA
[473 nt withheld, positions 354-826]
